>Addgene plasmid #162805 | pAS1_4x7SKPylT_EF1_Ub-BsmBI-HA_IRES_BSD | addgene full sequence | sequence record 318668 | Addgene NGS Result
TATTGTCTCATGAGCGGATACATATTTGAATGTATTTAGAAAAATAAACAAATAGGGGTTCCGCGCACAT
TTCCCCGAAAAGTGCCACCTAAATTGTAAGCGTTAATATTTTGTTAAAATTCGCGTTAAATTTTTGTTAA
ATCAGCTCATTTTTTAACCAATAGGCCGAAATCGGCAAAATCCCTTATAAATCAAAAGAATAGACCGAGA
TAGGGT
[37 nt withheld, positions 217-253]
AAAGAACGTGGACTCCAACGTCAAAGG
[49 nt withheld, positions 281-329]
T
[91 nt withheld, positions 331-421]
G
[124 nt withheld, positions 423-546]
CCCATTCGCCATTCAGGCTGCGCAACTGTTGGGAAGGGCGATCGGTGCGGGCCTCTTCGCTATTACGCCA
GCTGGCGAAAGGGGGATGTGCTGCAAGGCGATTAAGTTGGGTAACGCCAGGGTTTTCCCAGTCACGACGT
TGTAAAACGACGGCCAGTGAGCGCGCCTCGTTCATTCACGTTTTTGAACCCGTGGAGGACGGGCAGACTC
GCGGTGCAAATGTGTTTTACAGCGTGATGGAGCAGATGAAGATGCTCGACACGCTGCAGAACACGCAGCT
AGATTAACCCTAGAAAGATAATCATATTGTGACGTACGTTAAAGATAATCATGTGTAAAATTGACGCATG
TGTTTTATCGGTCTGTATATCGAGGTTTATTTATTAATTTGAATAGATATTAAGTTTTATTATATTTACA
CTTACATACTAATAATAAATTCAACAAACAATTTATTTATGTTTATTTATTTATTAAAAAAAACAAAAAC
TCAAAATTTCTTCTATAAAGTAACAAAACTTTTATGAGGGACAGCCCCCCCCCAAAGCCCCCAGGGATGT
AATTACGTCCCTCCCCCGCTAGGGGGCAGCAGCGAGCCGCCCGGGGCTCCGCTCCGGTCCGGCGCTCCCC
CCGCATCCCCGAGCCGGCAGCGTGCGGGGACAGCCCGGGCACGGGGAAGGTGGCACGGGATCGCTTTCCT
CTGAACGCTTCTCGCTGCTCTTTGAGCCTGCAGACACCTGGGGGGATACGGGGAAAAGGCCTCCACGGCC
AACTAGTGAAAAACCGCACTTGTCCGGAAACCCCGGGAATCTAACCCGGCTGAACGGATTTAGAGTCCGT
TCGATCTACATGATCAGGTTTCCGAGGTACCCAGGCGGCGCACAAGCTATATAAACCTGAAGGAAATCTC
AACTTTACACTTAGGTCAAGTTACTTATCGTACTAGAGCTTCAGCAGGAAATTTAACTAAAATCTAATTT
AACCAGCATAGCAAATATCATTTATTCCCAAAATGCTAAAGTTTGAGATAAACGGACTTGATTTCCGGCT
GTTTTGACACTATCCAGAATGCCTTGCAGATGGGTGGGGCATGCTAAATACTGCAGGAAAAACCGCACTT
GTCCGGAAACCCCGGGAATCTAACCCGGCTGAACGGATTTAGAGTCCGTTCGATCTACATGATCAGGTTT
CCGAGGTACCCAGGCGGCGCACAAGCTATATAAACCTGAAGGAAATCTCAACTTTACACTTAGGTCAAGT
TACTTATCGTACTAGAGCTTCAGCAGGAAATTTAACTAAAATCTAATTTAACCAGCATAGCAAATATCAT
TTATTCCCAAAATGCTAAAGTTTGAGATAAACGGACTTGATTTCCGGCTGTTTTGACACTATCCAGAATG
CCTTGCAGATGGGTGGGGCATGCTAAATACTGCAGGAAAAACCGCACTTGTCCGGAAACCCCGGGAATCT
AACCCGGCTGAACGGATTTAGAGTCCGTTCGATCTACATGATCAGGTTTCCGAGGTACCCAGGCGGCGCA
CAAGCTATATAAACCTGAAGGAAATCTCAACTTTACACTTAGGTCAAGTTACTTATCGTACTAGAGCTTC
AGCAGGAAATTTAACTAAAATCTAATTTAACCAGCATAGCAAATATCATTTATTCCCAAAATGCTAAAGT
TTGAGATAAACGGACTTGATTTCCGGCTGTTTTGACACTATCCAGAATGCCTTGCAGATGGGTGGGGCAT
GCTAAATACTGCAGGAAAAACCGCACTTGTCCGGAAACCCCGGGAATCTAACCCGGCTGAACGGATTTAG
AGTCCGTTCGATCTACATGATCAGGTTTCCGAGGTACCCAGGCGGCGCACAAGCTATATAAACCTGAAGG
AAATCTCAACTTTACACTTAGGTCAAGTTACTTATCGTACTAGAGCTTCAGCAGGAAATTTAACTAAAAT
CTAATTTAACCAGCATAGCAAATATCATTTATTCCCAAAATGCTAAAGTTTGAGATAAACGGACTTGATT
TCCGGCTGTTTTGACACTATCCAGAATGCCTTGCAGATGGGTGGGGCATGCTAAATACTGCAGAACTAGT
GCTCTAGAAAGGATCTGCGATCGCTCCGGTGCCCGTCAGTGGGCAGAGCGCACATCGCCCACAGTCCCCG
AGAAGTTGGGGGGAGGGGTCGGCAATTGAACGGGTGCCTAGAGAAGGTGGCGCGGGGTAAACTGGGAAAG
TGATGTCGTGTACTGGCTCCGCCTTTTTCCCGAGGGTGGGGGAGAACCGTATATAAGTGCAGTAGTCGCC
GTGAACGTTCTTTTTCGCAACGGGTTTGCCGCCAGAACACAGCTGAAGCTTCGAGGGGCTCGCATCTCTC
CTTCACGCGCCCGCCGCCCTACCTGAGGCCGCCATCCACGCCGGTTGAGTCGCGTTCTGCCGCCTCCCGC
CTGTGGTGCCTCCTGAACTGCGTCCGCCGTCTAGGTAAGTTTAAAGCTCAGGTCGAGACCGGGCCTTTGT
CCGGCGCTCCCTTGGAGCCTACCTAGACTCAGCCGGCTCTCCACGCTTTGCCTGACCCTGCTTGCTCAAC
TCTACGTCTTTGTTTCGTTTTCTGTTCTGCGCCGTTACAGATCCAAGCTGTGACCGGCGCCTACTCTAGA
GCTAGCGAATTCGAATTTAAATCGGATCCACCATGCAGATCTTCGTGAAGACTCTGACTGGTAAGACCAT
CACCCTCGAGGTTGAGCCCAGTGACACCATCGAGAATGTCAAGGCAAAGATCCAAGATAAGGAAGGCATC
CCTCCTGACCAGCAGAGGCTGATCTTTGCTGGAAAACAGCTGGAAGATGGGCGCACCCTGTCTGACTACA
ACATCCAGAAAGAGTCCACCCTGCACCTGGTGCTCCGCTTAAGAGGGGGTAGAGACGATCGTCTCATACC
CATACGATGTTCCAGATTACGCTTAACCGGCGACAATCAACCTCTGGTCGAGCGGCCGCGCCCCTCTCCC
TCCCCCCCCCCTAACGTTACTGGCCGAAGCCGCTTGGAATAAGGCCGGTGTGCGTTTGTCTATATGTTAT
TTTCCACCATATTGCCGTCTTTTGGCAATGTGAGGGCCCGGAAACCTGGCCCTGTCTTCTTGACGAGCAT
TCCTAGGGGTCTTTCCCCTCTCGCCAAAGGAATGCAAGGTCTGTTGAATGTCGTGAAGGAAGCAGTTCCT
CTGGAAGCTTCTTGAAGACAAACAACGTCTGTAGCGACCCTTTGCAGGCAGCGGAACCCCCCACCTGGCG
ACAGGTGCCTCTGCGGCCAAAAGCCACGTGTATAAGATACACCTGCAAAGGCGGCACAACCCCAGTGCCA
CGTTGTGAGTTGGATAGTTGTGGAAAGAGTCAAATGGCTCTCCTCAAGCGTATTCAACAAGGGGCTGAAG
GATGCCCAGAAGGTACCCCATTGTATGGGATCTGATCTGGGGCCTCGGTGCACATGCTTTACATGTGTTT
AGTCGAGGTTAAAAAAACGTCTAGGCCCCCCGAACCACGGGGACGTGGTTTTCCTTTGAAAAACACGATG
ATAATATGGCCACAACCATGGCGTCCGGAATGGCCAAGCCTTTGTCTCAAGAAGAATCCACCCTCATTGA
AAGAGCAACGGCTACAATCAACAGCATCCCCATCTCTGAAGACTACAGCGTCGCCAGCGCAGCTCTCTCT
AGCGACGGCCGCATCTTCACTGGTGTCAATGTATATCATTTTACTGGGGGACCTTGTGCAGAACTCGTGG
TGCTGGGCACTGCTGCTGCTGCGGCAGCTGGCAACCTGACTTGTATCGTCGCGATCGGAAATGAGAACAG
GGGCATCTTGAGCCCCTGCGGACGGTGCCGACAGGTGCTTCTCGATCTGCATCCTGGGATCAAAGCCATA
GTGAAGGACAGTGATGGACAGCCGACGGCAGTTGGGATTCGTGAATTGCTGCCCTCTGGTTATGTGTGGG
AGGGCTGACCATGGGTCGACAATCAACCTCTGGATTACAAAATTTGTGAAAGATTGACTGGTATTCTTAA
CTATGTTGCTCCTTTTACGCTATGTGGATACGCTGCTTTAATGCCTTTGTATCATGCGTTAACTAAACTT
GTTTATTGCAGCTTATAATGGTTACAAATAAAGCAATAGCATCACAAATTTCACAAATAAAGCATTTTTT
TCACTGCATTCTAGTTGTGGTTTGTCCAAACTCATCAATGTATCTTATCATGTCTGGAATTGACTCAAAT
GATGTCAATTAGTCTATCAGAAGCTCATCTGGTCTCCCTTCCGGGGGACAAGACATCCCTGTTTAATATT
TAAACAGCAGTGTTCCCAAACTGGGTTCTTATATCCCTTGCTCTGGTCAACCAGGTTGCAGGGTTTCCTG
TCCTCACAGGAACGAAGTCCCTAAAGAAACAGTGGCAGCCAGGTTTAGCCCCGGAATTGACTGGATTCCT
TTTTTAGGGCCCATTGGTATGGCTTTTTCCCCGTATCCCCCCAGGTGTCTGCAGGCTCAAAGAGCAGCGA
GAAGCGTTCAGAGGAAAGCGATCCCGTGCCACCTTCCCCGTGCCCGGGCTGTCCCCGCACGCTGCCGGCT
CGGGGATGCGGGGGGAGCGCCGGACCGGAGCGGAGCCCCGGGCGGCTCGCTGCTGCCCCCTAGCGGGGGA
GGGACGTAATTACATCCCTGGGGGCTTTGGGGGGGGGCTGTCCCTGATATCTATAACAAGAAAATATATA
TATAATAAGTTATCACGTAAGTAGAACATGAAATAACAATATAATTATCGTATGAGTTAAATCTTAAAAG
TCACGTAAAAGATAATCATGCGTCATTTTGACTCACGCGGTCGTTATAGTTCAAAATCAGTGACACTTAC
CGCATTGACAAGCACGCCTCACGGGAGCTCCAAGCGGCGACTGAGATGTCCTAAATGCACAGCGACGGAT
TCGCGCTATTTAGAAAGAGAGAGCAATATTTCAAGAATGCATGCGTCAATTTTACGCAGACTATCTTTCT
AGGGTTAATCTAGCTGCATCAGGATCATATCGTCGGGTCTTTTTTCCGGCTCAGTCATCGCCCAAGCTGG
CGCTATCTGGGCATCGGGGAGGAAGAAGCCCGTGCCTTTTCCCGCGAGGTTGAAGCGGCATGGAAAGAGT
TTGCCGAGGATGACTGCTGCTGCATTGACGTTGAGCGAAAACGCACGTTTACCATGATGATTCGGGAAGG
TGTGGCCATGCACGCCTTTAACGGTGAACTGTTCGTTCAGGCCACCTGGGATACCAGTTCGTCGCGGCTT
TTCCGGACACAGTTCCGGATGGTCAGCCCGAAGCGCATCAGCAACCCGAACAATACCGGCGACAGCCGGA
ACTGCCGTGCCGGTGTGCAGATTAATGACAGCGGTGCGGCGCTGGGATATTACGTCAGCGAGGACGGGTA
TCCTGGCTGGATGCCGCAGAAATGGACATGGATACCCCGTGAGTTACCCGGCGGGCGCGCTTGGCGTAAT
CATGGTCATAGCTGTTTCCTGTGTGAAATTGTTATCCGCTCACAATTCCACACAACATACGAGCCGGAAG
CATAAAGTGTAAAGCCTGGGGTGCCTAATGAGTGAGCTAACTCACATTAATTGCGTTGCGCTCACTGCCC
GCTTTCCAGTCGGGAAACCTGTCGTGCCAGCTGCATTAATGAATCGGCCAACGCGCGGGGAGAGGCGGTT
TGCGTATTGGGCGCTCTTCCGCTTCCTCGCTCACTGACTCGCTGCGCTCGGTCGTTCGGCTGCGGCGAGC
GGTATCAGCTCACTCAAAGGCGGTAATACGGTTATCCACAGAATCAGGGGATAACGCAGGAAAGAACATG
TGAGCAAAAGGCCAGCAAAAGGCCAGGAACCGTAAAAAGGCCGCGTTGCTGGCGTTTTTCCATAGGCTCC
GCCCCCCTGACGAGCATCACAAAAATCGACGCTCAAGTCAGAGGTGGCGAAACCCGACAGGACTATAAAG
ATACCAGGCGTTTCCCCCTGGAAGCTCCCTCGTGCGCTCTCCTGTTCCGACCCTGCCGCTTACCGGATAC
CTGTCCGCCTTTCTCCCTTCGGGAAGCGTGGCGCTTTCTCATAGCTCACGCTGTAGGTATCTCAGTTCGG
TGTAGGTCGTTCGCTCCAAGCTGGGCTGTGTGCACGAACCCCCCGTTCAGCCCGACCGCTGCGCCTTATC
CGGTAACTATCGTCTTGAGTCCAACCCGGTAAGACACGACTTATCGCCACTGGCAGCAGCCACTGGTAAC
AGGATTAGCAGAGCGAGGTATGTAGGCGGTGCTACAGAGTTCTTGAAGTGGTGGCCTAACTACGGCTACA
CTAGAAGAACAGTATTTGGTATCTGCGCTCTGCTGAAGCCAGTTACCTTCGGAAAAAGAGTTGGTAGCTC
TTGATCCGGCAAACAAACCACCGCTGGTAGCGGTGGTTTTTTTGTTTGCAAGCAGCAGATTACGCGCAGA
AAAAAAGGATCTCAAGAAGATCCTTTGATCTTTTCTACGGGGTCTGACGCTCAGTGGAACGAAAACTCAC
GTTAAGGGATTTTGGTCATGAGATTATCAAAAAGGATCTTCACCTAGATCCTTTTAAATTAAAAATGAAG
TTTTAAATCAATCTAAAGTATATATGAGTAAACTTGGTCTGACAGTTACCAATGCTTAATCAGTGAGGCA
CCTATCTCAGCGATCTGTCTATTTCGTTCATCCATAGTTGCCTGACTCCCCGTCGTGTAGATAACTACGA
TACGGGAGGGCTTACCATCTGGCCCCAGTGCTGCAATGATACCGCGAGACCCACGCTCACCGGCTCCAGA
TTTATCAGCAATAAACCAGCCAGCCGGAAGGGCCGAGCGCAGAAGTGGTCCTGCAACTTTATCCGCCTCC
ATCCAGTCTATTAATTGTTGCCGGGAAGCTAGAGTAAGTAGTTCGCCAGTTAATAGTTTGCGCAACGTTG
TTGCCATTGCTACAGGCATCGTGGTGTCACGCTCGTCGTTTGGTATGGCTTCATTCAGCTCCGGTTCCCA
ACGATCAAGGCGAGTTACATGATCCCCCATGTTGTGCAAAAAAGCGGTTAGCTCCTTCGGTCCTCCGATC
GTTGTCAGAAGTAAGTTGGCCGCAGTGTTATCACTCATGGTTATGGCAGCACTGCATAATTCTCTTACTG
TCATGCCATCCGTAAGATGCTTTTCTGTGACTGGTGAGTACTCAACCAAGTCATTCTGAGAATAGTGTAT
GCGGCGACCGAGTTGCTCTTGCCCGGCGTCAATACGGGATAATACCGCGCCACATAGCAGAACTTTAAAA
GTGCTCATCATTGGAAAACGTTCTTCGGGGCGAAAACTCTCAAGGATCTTACCGCTGTTGAGATCCAGTT
CGATGTAACCCACTCGTGCACCCAACTGATCTTCAGCATCTTTTACTTTCACCAGCGTTTCTGGGTGAGC
AAAAACAGGAAGGCAAAATGCCGCAAAAAAGGGAATAAGGGCGACACGGAAATGTTGAATACTCATACTC
TTCCTTTTTCAATATTATTGAAGCATTTATCAGGGT
Features (pLannotate 1.2.2; 24 found; start..end, strand, type, name):
    118..546     -  rep_origin     f1 ori (sequence partly withheld): f1 bacteriophage origin of replication; arrow indicates direction of (+) strand synthesis
    551..706     -  CDS            lacZα (fragment): LacZα fragment of β-galactosidase; lacZ fragment
    708..827     +  CDS            B (fragment): PORTL_LAMBD - Experimental evidence at protein level: Swiss-Prot protein existence level 1. Forms the portal vertex of the capsid (PubMed:6228056, PubMed:6232391). This portal plays critical roles in head assembly, genome packaging, neck/tail attachment, and genome ejection (Probable). The portal protein multimerizes as a single ring-shaped homododecamer arranged around a central channel (PubMed:6232391). Binds to the terminase subunits to form the packaging machine (PubMed:7799432). From Escherichia phage lambda (Bacteriophage lambda).
   1340..1408    -  ncRNA          tRNA: Accession: RF00005 - tRNA
   1669..1737    -  ncRNA          tRNA: Accession: RF00005 - tRNA
   1998..2066    -  ncRNA          tRNA: Accession: RF00005 - tRNA
   2327..2395    -  ncRNA          tRNA: Accession: RF00005 - tRNA
   2687..2898    +  promoter       EF-1α core promoter: core promoter for human elongation factor EF-1α
   2911..3179    +  LTR            5' LTR (truncated): truncated 5' long terminal repeat (LTR) from human T-cell leukemia virus (HTLV) type 1
   3239..3466    +  CDS            UBIQ_CERCA: Experimental evidence at protein level: Swiss-Prot protein existence level 1. Ubiquitin exists either covalently attached to another protein, or free (unanchored). When covalently bound, it is conjugated to target proteins via an isopeptide bond either as a monomer (monoubiquitin), a polymer linked via different Lys residues of the ubiquitin (polyubiquitin chains) or a linear polymer linked via the initiator Met of the ubiquitin (linear polyubiquitin chains). Polyubiquitin chains, when attached to a target protein, have different functions depending on the Lys residue of the ubiquitin that is
   3483..3511    +  CDS            3xHA (fragment): three tandem HA epitope tags
   3658..4120    +  misc_feature   IRES: internal ribosome entry site (IRES) of the encephalomyocarditis virus (EMCV)
   4146..4542    +  CDS            BSD (fragment): blasticidin S deaminase; Aspergillus terreus BSD; confers resistance to blasticidin
   4557..4663    +  misc_feature   WPRE (fragment): woodchuck hepatitis virus posttranscriptional regulatory element
   4672..4793    +  polyA_signal   SV40 poly(A) signal: SV40 polyadenylation signal
   4811..4903    +  ncRNA          G-CSF SLDE: Accession: RF00183 - G-CSF factor stem-loop destabilising element (SLDE)
   5600..6067    +  CDS            B (fragment): PORTL_LAMBD - Experimental evidence at protein level: Swiss-Prot protein existence level 1. Forms the portal vertex of the capsid (PubMed:6228056, PubMed:6232391). This portal plays critical roles in head assembly, genome packaging, neck/tail attachment, and genome ejection (Probable). The portal protein multimerizes as a single ring-shaped homododecamer arranged around a central channel (PubMed:6232391). Binds to the terminase subunits to form the packaging machine (PubMed:7799432). From Escherichia phage lambda (Bacteriophage lambda).
   6105..6121    -  protein_bind   lac operator: The lac repressor binds to the lac operator to inhibit transcription in E. coli. This inhibition can be relieved by adding lactose or isopropyl-β-D-thiogalactopyranoside (IPTG). lac repressor encoded by lacI
   6129..6159    -  promoter       lac promoter: promoter for the E. coli lac operon
   6174..6195    -  protein_bind   CAP binding site: CAP binding activates transcription in the presence of cAMP. E. coli catabolite activator protein
   6208..6300    -  CDS            lacI (fragment): lac repressor; lacI; The lac repressor binds to the lac operator to inhibit transcription in E. coli. This inhibition can be relieved by adding lactose or isopropyl-β-D-thiogalactopyranoside (IPTG).
   6483..7071    -  rep_origin     ori: high-copy-number ColE1/pMB1/pBR322/pUC origin of replication
   7242..8102    -  CDS            AmpR: β-lactamase; bla; confers resistance to ampicillin, carbenicillin, and related antibiotics
   8103..65      -  promoter       AmpR promoter (across the origin): bla
