[The description below was written by a language model from this plasmid's Addgene catalogue record and pLannotate feature annotations shown in this document.]
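Description:
pAS1_4x7SKPylT_EF1_Ub-BsmBI-HA_IRES_BSD is an 8.1 kb mammalian expression plasmid on the pAS backbone. It serves as a destination vector for the STELLA terminal-labelling approach and can be used either transiently or for stable piggyBac-mediated genomic integration. In bacteria it is maintained through a high-copy ColE1/pUC-type origin with ampicillin resistance (AmpR). It also carries an f1 origin and remnants of a lac/lacZα region from the cloning backbone. The automated annotation does not label the piggyBac terminal repeats. Two segments flanking the mammalian cassettes were matched to a lambda phage portal protein, which is probably a spurious database hit rather than a functional element.

The main expression unit is driven by the EF-1α core promoter followed by a truncated HTLV-1 5' LTR segment, a composite arrangement commonly used to boost expression. It encodes human ubiquitin, followed, according to the construct name, by a BsmBI cloning site and then a C-terminal HA tag, which the feature table detects as a partial match to a 3xHA element. A coding sequence of interest is inserted at the BsmBI site between ubiquitin and the tag. No gene of interest is present in this empty destination form. Downstream, an EMCV IRES allows translation of blasticidin S deaminase from the same transcript, linking blasticidin selection to expression of the cassette. A WPRE fragment and an SV40 polyadenylation signal complete the unit.

Upstream, in the opposite orientation, lie four tandem tRNA copies. By the plasmid name and stated purpose, these are *Methanosarcina mazei* pyrrolysine tRNA (PylT) genes under 7SK promoters, which supply the suppressor tRNA for amber stop codon suppression. No pyrrolysyl-tRNA synthetase is annotated, so it would have to come from another source. The associated publication applies the system to single-residue terminal labels for fluorescent live-cell imaging of microproteins.
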