Addgene plasmid #162805: pAS1_4x7SKPylT_EF1_Ub-BsmBI-HA_IRES_BSD
Purpose: STELLA destination plasmid with HA terminal tag; Suitable for amber suppression (4xMmaPylT cassette); for transient or stable piggyBac-mediated integration
Depositing lab: Simon Elsaesser. Depositing organization: Karolinska Institutet. Publication: Universal Single-Residue Terminal Labels for Fluorescent Live Cell Imaging of Microproteins. Lafranchi L, Schlesinger D, Kimler KJ, Elsasser SJ. J Am Chem Soc. 2020 Nov 25;142(47):20080-20087. doi: 10.1021/jacs.0c09574. Epub 2020 Nov 11. PubMed 33175524.
Backbone
  Vector backbone: pAS
  Vector type: Mammalian Expression ; PiggyBac
  Selectable markers: Blasticidin
Growth in bacteria
  Bacterial resistance: Ampicillin, 100 μg/mL
  Growth temperature: 37°C
  Growth strain: NEB Stable
  Copy number: High Copy
Gene/Insert
  Gene/Insert name: Ub-BsmBI-HA_IRES_Blasticidin
  Species: H. sapiens (human)
  Promoter: EF1alpha
  Tag / fusion protein: HA (C terminal on insert)
  Cloning method: Restriction Enzyme; 5′ cloning site Unknown (unknown if destroyed)
Terms and licenses: Academic/Nonprofit Terms; Industry Terms: Not Available to Industry
How to cite: pAS1_4x7SKPylT_EF1_Ub-BsmBI-HA_IRES_BSD was a gift from Simon Elsaesser (Addgene plasmid # 162805 ; http://n2t.net/addgene:162805 ; RRID:Addgene_162805)
